Addgene plasmid #45850: pLPCX-PECAMTS
Depositing lab: Martin Schwartz. Depositing organization: University of Virginia. Publication: Fluid Shear Stress on Endothelial Cells Modulates Mechanical Tension across VE-Cadherin and PECAM-1. Conway DE, Breckenridge MT, Hinde E, Gratton E, Chen CS, Schwartz MA. Curr Biol. 2013 May 14. pii: S0960-9822(13)00490-9. doi: 10.1016/j.cub.2013.04.049. PubMed 23684974.
Backbone
  Vector backbone: pLPCX
  Backbone manufacturer: Clonetech
  Backbone size w/o insert (bp): 6265
  Total vector size (bp): 10044
  Vector type: Mammalian Expression, Retroviral
  Selectable markers: Puromycin
Growth in bacteria
  Bacterial resistance: Ampicillin, 100 μg/mL
  Growth temperature: 37°C
  Growth strain: DH5alpha
  Copy number: Low Copy
Gene/Insert
  Gene/Insert name: PECAM1
  Species: H. sapiens (human)
  Insert size (bp): 2223
  Entrez Gene: PECAM1 (a.k.a. CD31, CD31/EndoCAM, GPIIA', PECA1, PECAM-1, endoCAM)
  Promoter: CMV
  Cloning method: Restriction Enzyme; 5′ cloning site HindIII (not destroyed); 3′ cloning site EcoRI (not destroyed)
  Sequencing primers: 5′ AGCTCGTTTAGTGAACCGTCAGATC; 3′ ACCTACAGGTGGGGTCTTTCATTCCC
Terms and licenses: Academic/Nonprofit Terms; Industry Terms: Not Available to Industry
Depositor comments: Note: Compared to the current NCBI reference sequence for PECAM1, this plasmid has a V125L substitution. This is a known SNP. Also, two silent mutations were introduced to destroy two internal EcoRI sites.
How to cite: pLPCX-PECAMTS was a gift from Martin Schwartz (Addgene plasmid # 45850 ; http://n2t.net/addgene:45850 ; RRID:Addgene_45850)
