[The description below was written by a language model from this plasmid's Addgene catalogue record and pLannotate feature annotations shown in this document.]
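Description:
pLPCX-PECAMTS is a retroviral mammalian expression plasmid of about 10 kb, built on the pLPCX backbone. It carries human PECAM1 (CD31) fused to a FRET-based tension sensor module. The viral portion has murine leukemia/sarcoma virus-derived 5′ LTR sequences, a Ψ packaging signal with a truncated, start-codon-less gag region that aids encapsidation, and a full Moloney MLV 3′ LTR. When gag, pol and env are supplied in trans by packaging cells, the intervening RNA can be packaged and integrated into target cells. Within the provirus, the 5′ LTR presumably drives the puromycin N-acetyltransferase gene used to select transduced cells, while an internal CMV enhancer/promoter drives the insert. In bacteria the plasmid is maintained through a ColE1/pMB1-type origin and ampicillin resistance. The catalogue lists it as low copy. Two loxP sites are annotated in the bacterial backbone among pBR322 bom/rop remnants, and the record gives no function for them.

The insert was cloned between HindIII and EcoRI sites. In the feature table, the PECAM1 coding sequence is followed directly by mTFP1 (cyan) and then, after a gap of about 120 bp consistent with a linker, mVenus (yellow). This donor/acceptor pair explains the "TS" in the name. Tension across the protein would be expected to stretch the linker and lower FRET efficiency. An unannotated stretch between mVenus and the 3′ LTR may hold remaining PECAM1 sequence, but the record does not confirm this. The depositor notes a V125L substitution, which is a known SNP, and two silent mutations that remove internal EcoRI sites. The associated publication used such sensors to measure how fluid shear stress changes mechanical tension across PECAM-1 and VE-cadherin in endothelial cells.
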