Features (pLannotate 1.2.2; 24 found; start..end, strand, type, name):
      3..110     +  LTR            3' LTR (ΔU3) (fragment): self-inactivating 3' long terminal repeat (LTR) from Moloney murine leukemia virus
    127..184     +  LTR            LTR (fragment): long terminal repeat from Moloney murine leukemia virus
    198..261     +  LTR            LTR (fragment): long terminal repeat from Moloney murine leukemia virus
    414..589     +  LTR            5' LTR (truncated): truncated long terminal repeat from Moloney murine sarcoma virus
    711..985     +  misc_feature   MESV Ψ (fragment): packaging signal of murine embryonic stem cell virus
   1052..1468    +  CDS            gag (truncated): truncated Moloney murine leukemia virus (MMLV) gag gene lacking the start codon
   1475..1492    +  misc_feature   MCS (fragment): pBluescript multiple cloning site
   1566..2165    +  CDS            PuroR: puromycin N-acetyltransferase; pac from Streptomyces; confers resistance to puromycin
   2215..2280    +  CDS            dmpM (fragment): DMPM_STRAD - Protein inferred from homology: Swiss-Prot protein existence level 3. From Streptomyces alboniger.
   2340..2643    +  enhancer       CMV enhancer: human cytomegalovirus immediate early enhancer
   2644..2847    +  promoter       CMV promoter: human cytomegalovirus (CMV) immediate early promoter
   2870..2906    +  misc_feature   MCS (fragment): multiple cloning site
   2910..5069    +  CDS            PECAM1: PECA1_HUMAN - Experimental evidence at protein level: Swiss-Prot protein existence level 1. [Isoform Delta15]: Does not protect against apoptosis. From Homo sapiens (Human).
   5073..5780    +  CDS            mTFP1: mTFP1 is a basic (constitutively fluorescent) cyan fluorescent protein published in 2006, derived from Clavularia sp.. It has low acid sensitivity.
   5901..6617    +  CDS            mVenus: mVenus is a basic (constitutively fluorescent) yellow fluorescent protein published in 2006, derived from Aequorea victoria. It is reported to be a rapidly-maturing monomer with moderate acid sensitivity.
   6783..7376    +  LTR            LTR: long terminal repeat from Moloney murine leukemia virus
   7445..7485    +  CDS            rop (fragment): Rop protein, which maintains plasmids at low copy number; rop
   7587..7625    +  misc_feature   bom (fragment): basis of mobility region from pBR322
   7629..7662    -  protein_bind   loxP: Cre-mediated recombination occurs in the 8-bp core sequence (GCATACAT). Cre recombinase
   7722..7755    -  protein_bind   loxP: Cre-mediated recombination occurs in the 8-bp core sequence (GCATACAT). Cre recombinase
   7759..7860    +  misc_feature   bom (fragment): basis of mobility region from pBR322
   8046..8634    -  rep_origin     ori: high-copy-number ColE1/pMB1/pBR322/pUC origin of replication
   8805..9665    -  CDS            AmpR: β-lactamase; bla; confers resistance to ampicillin, carbenicillin, and related antibiotics
   9666..9770    -  promoter       AmpR promoter: bla
>Addgene plasmid #45850 | pLPCX-PECAMTS | depositor full sequence | sequence record 64752 | pLPCX-PECAMTS sequence 10044 bps
TTTGAAAGACCCCACCCGTAGGTGGCAAGCTAGCTTAAGTAACGCCACTTTGCAAGGCATGGAAAAATAC
ATAACTGAGAATAGAAAAGTTCAGATCAAGGTCAGGAACAAAGAAACAGCTGAATACCAAACAGGATATC
TGTGGTAAGCGGTTCCTGCCCCGGCTCAGGGCCAAGAACAGATGAGACAGCTGAGTGATGGGCCAAACAG
GATATCTGTGGTAAGCAGTTCCTGCCCCGGCTCGGGGCCAAGAACAGATGGTCCCCAGATGCGGTCCAGC
CCTCAGCAGTTTCTAGTGAATCATCAGATGTTTCCAGGGTGCCCCAAGGACCTGAAAATGACCCTGTACC
TTATTTGAACTAACCAATCAGTTCGCTTCTCGCTTCTGTTCGCGCGCTTCCGCTCTCCGAGCTCAATAAA
AGAGCCCACAACCCCTCACTCGGCGCGCCAGTCTTCCGATAGACTGCGTCGCCCGGGTACCCGTATTCCC
AATAAAGCCTCTTGCTGTTTGCATCCGAATCGTGGTCTCGCTGTTCCTTGGGAGGGTCTCCTCTGAGTGA
TTGACTACCCACGACGGGGGTCTTTCATTTGGGGGCTCGTCCGGGATTTGGAGACCCCTGCCCAGGGACC
ACCGACCCACCACCGGGAGGTAAGCTGGCCAGCAACTTATCTGTGTCTGTCCGATTGTCTAGTGTCTATG
TTTGATGTTATGCGCCTGCGTCTGTACTAGTTAGCTAACTAGCTCTGTATCTGGCGGACCCGTGGTGGAA
CTGACGAGTTCTGAACACCCGGCCGCAACCCTGGGAGACGTCCCAGGGACTTTGGGGGCCGTTTTTGTGG
CCCGACCTGAGGAAGGGAGTCGATGTGGAATCCGACCCCGTCAGGATATGTGGTTCTGGTAGGAGACGAG
AACCTAAAACAGTTCCCGCCTCCGTCTGAATTTTTGCTTTCGGTTTGGAACCGAAGCCGCGCGTCTTGTC
TGCTGCAGCGCTGCAGCATCGTTCTGTGTTGTCTCTGTCTGACTGTGTTTCTGTATTTGTCTGAAAATTA
GGGCCAGACTGTTACCACTCCCTTAAGTTTGACCTTAGGTCACTGGAAAGATGTCGAGCGGATCGCTCAC
AACCAGTCGGTAGATGTCAAGAAGAGACGTTGGGTTACCTTCTGCTCTGCAGAATGGCCAACCTTTAACG
TCGGATGGCCGCGAGACGGCACCTTTAACCGAGACCTCATCACCCAGGTTAAGATCAAGGTCTTTTCACC
TGGCCCGCATGGACACCCAGACCAGGTCCCCTACATCGTGACCTGGGAAGCCTTGGCTTTTGACCCCCCT
CCCTGGGTCAAGCCCTTTGTACACCCTAAGCCTCCGCCTCCTCTTCCTCCATCCGCCCCGTCTCTCCCCC
TTGAACCTCCTCGTTCGACCCCGCCTCGATCCTCCCTTTATCCAGCCCTCACTCCTTCTCTAGGCGCCGG
AATTGATCCCCCGGGCTGCAGGTCGGCCGCCACGACCGGTGCCGCCACCATCCCCTGACCCACGCCCCTG
ACCCCTCACAAGGAGACGACCTTCCATGACCGAGTACAAGCCCACGGTGCGCCTCGCCACCCGCGACGAC
GTCCCCCGGGCCGTACGCACCCTCGCCGCCGCGTTCGCCGACTACCCCGCCACGCGCCACACCGTCGACC
CGGACCGCCACATCGAGCGGGTCACCGAGCTGCAAGAACTCTTCCTCACGCGCGTCGGGCTCGACATCGG
CAAGGTGTGGGTCGCGGACGACGGCGCCGCGGTGGCGGTCTGGACCACGCCGGAGAGCGTCGAAGCGGGG
GCGGTGTTCGCCGAGATCGGCCCGCGCATGGCCGAGTTGAGCGGTTCCCGGCTGGCCGCGCAGCAACAGA
TGGAAGGCCTCCTGGCGCCGCACCGGCCCAAGGAGCCCGCGTGGTTCCTGGCCACCGTCGGCGTCTCGCC
CGACCACCAGGGCAAGGGTCTGGGCAGCGCCGTCGTGCTCCCCGGAGTGGAGGCGGCCGAGCGCGCCGGG
GTGCCCGCCTTCCTGGAGACCTCCGCGCCCCGCAACCTCCCCTTCTACGAGCGGCTCGGCTTCACCGTCA
CCGCCGACGTCGAGTGCCCGAAGGACCGCGCGACCTGGTGCATGACCCGCAAGCCCGGTGCCTGACGCCC
GCCCCACGACCCGCAGCGCCCGACCGAAAGGAGCGCACGACCCCATGGCTCCGACCGAAGCCGACCCGGG
CGGCCCCGCCGACCCCGCACCCGCCCCCGAGGCCCACCGACTCTAGTAATAGTAATCAATTACGGGGTCA
TTAGTTCATAGCCCATATATGGAGTTCCGCGTTACATAACTTACGGTAAATGGCCCGCCTGGCTGACCGC
CCAACGACCCCCGCCCATTGACGTCAATAATGACGTATGTTCCCATAGTAACGCCAATAGGGACTTTCCA
TTGACGTCAATGGGTGGAGTATTTACGGTAAACTGCCCACTTGGCAGTACATCAAGTGTATCATATGCCA
AGTACGCCCCCTATTGACGTCAATGACGGTAAATGGCCCGCCTGGCATTATGCCCAGTACATGACCTTAT
GGGACTTTCCTACTTGGCAGTACATCTACGTATTAGTCATCGCTATTACCATGGTGATGCGGTTTTGGCA
GTACATCAATGGGCGTGGATAGCGGTTTGACTCACGGGGATTTCCAAGTCTCCACCCCATTGACGTCAAT
GGGAGTTTGTTTTGGCACCAAAATCAACGGGACTTTCCAAAATGTCGTAACAACTCCGCCCCATTGACGC
AAATGGGCGGTAGGCGTGTACGGTGGGAGGTCTATATAAGCAGAGCTGGTTTAGTGAACCGTCAGATCCG
CTAGCGCTACCGGACTCAGATCTCGAGCTCAAGCTTAGGATGCAGCCGAGGTGGGCCCAAGGGGCCACGA
TGTGGCTTGGAGTCCTGCTGACCCTTCTGCTCTGTTCAAGCCTTGAGGGTCAAGAAAACTCTTTCACAAT
CAACAGTGTTGACATGAAGAGCCTGCCGGACTGGACGGTGCAAAATGGGAAGAACCTGACCCTGCAGTGC
TTCGCGGATGTCAGCACCACCTCTCACGTCAAGCCTCAGCACCAGATGCTGTTCTATAAGGATGACGTGC
TGTTTTACAACATCTCCTCCATGAAGAGCACAGAGAGTTATTTTATTCCTGAAGTCCGGATCTATGACTC
AGGGACATATAAATGTACTGTGATTGTGAACAACAAAGAGAAAACCACTGCAGAGTACCAGCTGTTGGTG
GAAGGAGTGCCCAGTCCCAGGGTGACACTGGACAAGAAAGAGGCCATCCAAGGTGGGATCGTGAGGGTCA
ACTGTTCTGTCCCAGAGGAAAAGGCCCCAATACACTTCACAATTGAAAAACTTGAACTAAATGAAAAAAT
GGTCAAGCTGAAAAGAGAGAAGAACTCTCGAGACCAGAATTTTGTGATACTGGAGTTCCCCGTTGAGGAA
CAGGACCGCGTTTTATCCTTCCGATGTCAAGCTAGGATCATTTCTGGGATCCATATGCAGACCTCAGAAT
CTACCAAGAGTGAACTGGTCACCGTGACGGAATCCTTCTCTACACCCAAGTTCCACATCAGCCCCACCGG
AATGATCATGGAAGGAGCTCAGCTCCACATTAAGTGCACCATTCAAGTGACTCACCTGGCCCAGGAGTTT
CCAGAAATCATAATTCAGAAGGACAAGGCGATTGTGGCCCACAACAGACATGGCAACAAGGCTGTGTACT
CAGTCATGGCCATGGTGGAGCACAGTGGCAACTACACGTGCAAAGTGGAGTCCAGCCGCATATCCAAGGT
CAGCAGCATCGTGGTCAACATAACAGAACTATTTTCCAAGCCCGAACTGGAATCTTCCTTCACACATCTG
GACCAAGGTGAAAGACTGAACCTGTCCTGCTCCATCCCAGGAGCACCTCCAGCCAACTTCACCATCCAGA
AGGAAGATACGATTGTGTCACAGACTCAAGATTTCACCAAGATAGCCTCAAAGTCGGACAGTGGGACGTA
TATCTGCACTGCAGGTATTGACAAAGTGGTCAAGAAAAGCAACACAGTCCAGATAGTCGTATGTGAAATG
CTCTCCCAGCCCAGGATTTCTTATGATGCCCAGTTTGAGGTCATAAAAGGACAGACCATCGAAGTCCGTT
GCGAATCGATCAGTGGAACTTTGCCTATTTCTTACCAACTTTTAAAAACAAGTAAAGTTTTGGAGAATAG
TACCAAGAACTCAAATGATCCTGCGGTATTCAAAGACAACCCCACTGAAGACGTCGAATACCAGTGTGTT
GCAGATAATTGCCATTCCCATGCCAAAATGTTAAGTGAGGTTCTGAGGGTGAAGGTGATAGCCCCGGTGG
ATGAGGTCCAGATTTCTATCCTGTCAAGTAAGGTGGTGGAGTCTGGAGAGGACATTGTGCTGCAATGTGC
TGTGAATGAAGGATCTGGTCCCATCACCTATAAGTTTTACAGAGAAAAAGAGGGCAAACCCTTCTATCAA
ATGACCTCAAATGCCACCCAGGCATTTTGGACCAAGCAGAAGGCTAGCAAGGAACAGGAGGGAGAGTATT
ACTGCACAGCCTTCAACAGAGCCAACCACGCCTCCAGTGTCCCCAGAAGCAAAATACTGACAGTCAGAGT
CATTCTTGCCCCATGGAAGAAAGGACTTATTGCAGTGGTTATCATCGGAGTGATCATTGCTCTCTTGATC
ATTGCGGCCAAATGTTATTTTCTGAGGAAAGCCAAGGCCAAGCAGATGCCAGTGGAAATGTCCAGGCCAG
CAGTACCACTTCTGAACTCCAACAACGAGAAAATGTCAGATCCCAATATGGAAGCTAACAGTCATTACGG
TCACAATGACGATGTCAGAAACCATGCAATGAAACCAATAAATGATAATAAAGAGCCTCTGAACTCAGAC
GTGCAGTACACGGAAGTTCAAGTGTCCTCAGCTGAGTCTCACAAAGATCTAGGAAAGAAGGACACAGAGA
CAGTGTACAGTGAAGTCCGGAAAGCTGTCGAGATGGTGAGCAAGGGCGAGGAGACCACAATGGGCGTAAT
CAAGCCCGACATGAAGATCAAGCTGAAGATGGAGGGCAACGTGAATGGCCACGCCTTCGTGATCGAGGGC
GAGGGCGAGGGCAAGCCCTACGACGGCACCAACACCATCAACCTGGAGGTGAAGGAGGGAGCCCCCCTGC
CCTTCTCCTACGACATTCTGACCACCGCGTTCGCCTACGGCAACAGGGCCTTCACCAAGTACCCCGACGA
CATCCCCAACTACTTCAAGCAGTCCTTCCCCGAGGGCTACTCTTGGGAGCGCACCATGACCTTCGAGGAC
AAGGGCATCGTGAAGGTGAAGTCCGACATCTCCATGGAGGAGGACTCCTTCATCTACGAGATACACCTCA
AGGGCGAGAACTTCCCCCCCAACGGCCCCGTGATGCAGAAGAAGACCACCGGCTGGGACGCCTCCACCGA
GAGGATGTACGTGCGCGACGGCGTGCTGAAGGGCGACGTCAAGCACAAGCTGCTGCTGGAGGGCGGCGGC
CACCACCGCGTTGACTTCAAGACCATCTACAGGGCCAAGAAGGCGGTGAAGCTGCCCGACTATCACTTTG
TGGACCACCGCATCGAGATCCTGAACCACGACAAGGACTACAACAAGGTGACCGTTTACGAGAGCGCCGT
GGCCCGCAACTCCACCGACGGCATGGACGAGCTGTACAAGGGGCCAGGTGGTGCAGGGCCAGGTGGTGCA
GGGCCAGGTGGTGCAGGGCCAGGTGGTGCAGGGCCCGGTGGTGCAGGTCCAGGTGGTGCAGGTCCAGGTG
GTGCAGGTCCAGGTGGTGCTATGGTGAGCAAGGGCGAGGAGCTGTTCACCGGGGTGGTGCCCATCCTGGT
CGAGCTGGACGGCGACGTAAACGGCCACAAGTTCAGCGTGTCCGGCGAGGGCGAGGGCGATGCCACCTAC
GGCAAGCTGACCCTGAAGCTGATCTGCACCACCGGCAAGCTGCCCGTGCCCTGGCCCACCCTCGTGACCA
CCCTGGGCTACGGCCTGCAGTGCTTCGCCCGCTACCCCGACCACATGAAGCAGCACGACTTCTTCAAGTC
CGCCATGCCCGAAGGCTACGTCCAGGAGCGCACCATCTTCTTCAAGGACGACGGCAACTACAAGACCCGC
GCCGAGGTGAAGTTCGAGGGCGACACCCTGGTGAACCGCATCGAGCTGAAGGGCATCGACTTCAAGGAGG
ACGGCAACATCCTGGGGCACAAGCTGGAGTACAACTACAACAGCCACAACGTCTATATCACCGCCGACAA
GCAGAAGAACGGCATCAAGGCCAACTTCAAGATCCGCCACAACATCGAGGACGGCGGCGTGCAGCTCGCC
GACCACTACCAGCAGAACACCCCCATCGGCGACGGCCCCGTGCTGCTGCCCGACAACCACTACCTGAGCT
ACCAGTCCAAGCTGAGCAAAGACCCCAACGAGAAGCGCGATCACATGGTCCTGCTGGAGTTCGTGACCGC
CGCCGGGATCACTCTCGGCATGGACGAGCTGTACAAGGCGGCCGCGGTCCCTGATGCCGTGGAAAGCAGA
TACTCTAGAACGGAAGGCTCCCTTGATGGAACTTAGGAATTCGTTAGGCCATTAAGGCCTGTCGACAAGC
GGCCGCCTCGGCCAAACATCGATAAAATAAAAGATTTTATTTAGTCTCCAGAAAAAGGGGGGAATGAAAG
ACCCCACCTGTAGGTTTGGCAAGCTAGCTTAAGTAACGCCATTTTGCAAGGCATGGAAAAATACATAACT
GAGAATAGAGAAGTTCAGATCAAGGTCAGGAACAGATGGAACAGCTGAATATGGGCCAAACAGGATATCT
GTGGTAAGCAGTTCCTGCCCCGGCTCAGGGCCAAGAACAGATGGAACAGCTGAATATGGGCCAAACAGGA
TATCTGTGGTAAGCAGTTCCTGCCCCGGCTCAGGGCCAAGAACAGATGGTCCCCAGATGCGGTCCAGCCC
TCAGCAGTTTCTAGAGAACCATCAGATGTTTCCAGGGTGCCCCAAGGACCTGAAATGACCCTGTGCCTTA
TTTGAACTAACCAATCAGTTCGCTTCTCGCTTCTGTTCGCGCGCTTCTGCTCCCCGAGCTCAATAAAAGA
GCCCACAACCCCTCACTCGGGGCGCCAGTCCTCCGATTGACTGAGTCGCCCGGGTACCCGTGTATCCAAT
AAACCCTCTTGCAGTTGCATCCGACTTGTGGTCTCGCTGTTCCTTGGGAGGGTCTCCTCTGAGTGATTGA
CTACCCGTCAGCGGGGGTCTTTCATTTGGGGGCTCGTCCGGGATCGGGAGACCCCTGCCCAGGGACCACC
GACCCACCACCGGGAGGTAAGCTGGCTGCCTCGCGCGTTTCGGTGATGACGGTGAAAACCTCTGACACAT
GCAGCTCCCGGAGACGGTCACAGCTTGTCTGTAAGCGGATGCCGGGAGCAGACAAGCCCGTCAGGGCGCG
TCAGCGGGTGTTGGCGGGTGTCGGGGCGCAGCCATGACCCAGTCACGTAGCGATAGCGGAGTGTACTGAT
AACTTCGTATAATGTATGCTATACGAAGTTATTAGGTCTGAAGAGGAGTTTACGTCCAGCCAAGCTAGGG
CCGCGATCCGGAACCCTTAATATAACTTCGTATAATGTATGCTATACGAAGTTATCAGTACTGGCTTAAC
TATGCGGCATCAGAGCAGATTGTACTGAGAGTGCACCATATGCGGTGTGAAATACCGCACAGATGCGTAA
GGAGAAAATACCGCATCAGGCGCTCTTCCGCTTCCTCGCTCACTGACTCGCTGCGCTCGGTCGTTCGGCT
GCGGCGAGCGGTATCAGCTCACTCAAAGGCGGTAATACGGTTATCCACAGAATCAGGGGATAACGCAGGA
AAGAACATGTGAGCAAAAGGCCAGCAAAAGGCCAGGAACCGTAAAAAGGCCGCGTTGCTGGCGTTTTTCC
ATAGGCTCCGCCCCCCTGACGAGCATCACAAAAATCGACGCTCAAGTCAGAGGTGGCGAAACCCGACAGG
ACTATAAAGATACCAGGCGTTTCCCCCTGGAAGCTCCCTCGTGCGCTCTCCTGTTCCGACCCTGCCGCTT
ACCGGATACCTGTCCGCCTTTCTCCCTTCGGGAAGCGTGGCGCTTTCTCATAGCTCACGCTGTAGGTATC
TCAGTTCGGTGTAGGTCGTTCGCTCCAAGCTGGGCTGTGTGCACGAACCCCCCGTTCAGCCCGACCGCTG
CGCCTTATCCGGTAACTATCGTCTTGAGTCCAACCCGGTAAGACACGACTTATCGCCACTGGCAGCAGCC
ACTGGTAACAGGATTAGCAGAGCGAGGTATGTAGGCGGTGCTACAGAGTTCTTGAAGTGGTGGCCTAACT
ACGGCTACACTAGAAGGACAGTATTTGGTATCTGCGCTCTGCTGAAGCCAGTTACCTTCGGAAAAAGAGT
TGGTAGCTCTTGATCCGGCAAACAAACCACCGCTGGTAGCGGTGGTTTTTTTGTTTGCAAGCAGCAGATT
ACGCGCAGAAAAAAAGGATCTCAAGAAGATCCTTTGATCTTTTCTACGGGGTCTGACGCTCAGTGGAACG
AAAACTCACGTTAAGGGATTTTGGTCATGAGATTATCAAAAAGGATCTTCACCTAGATCCTTTTAAATTA
AAAATGAAGTTTTAAATCAATCTAAAGTATATATGAGTAAACTTGGTCTGACAGTTACCAATGCTTAATC
AGTGAGGCACCTATCTCAGCGATCTGTCTATTTCGTTCATCCATAGTTGCCTGACTCCCCGTCGTGTAGA
TAACTACGATACGGGAGGGCTTACCATCTGGCCCCAGTGCTGCAATGATACCGCGAGACCCACGCTCACC
GGCTCCAGATTTATCAGCAATAAACCAGCCAGCCGGAAGGGCCGAGCGCAGAAGTGGTCCTGCAACTTTA
TCCGCCTCCATCCAGTCTATTAATTGTTGCCGGGAAGCTAGAGTAAGTAGTTCGCCAGTTAATAGTTTGC
GCAACGTTGTTGCCATTGCTGCAGGCATCGTGGTGTCACGCTCGTCGTTTGGTATGGCTTCATTCAGCTC
CGGTTCCCAACGATCAAGGCGAGTTACATGATCCCCCATGTTGTGCAAAAAAGCGGTTAGCTCCTTCGGT
CCTCCGATCGTTGTCAGAAGTAAGTTGGCCGCAGTGTTATCACTCATGGTTATGGCAGCACTGCATAATT
CTCTTACTGTCATGCCATCCGTAAGATGCTTTTCTGTGACTGGTGAGTACTCAACCAAGTCATTCTGAGA
ATAGTGTATGCGGCGACCGAGTTGCTCTTGCCCGGCGTCAACACGGGATAATACCGCGCCACATAGCAGA
ACTTTAAAAGTGCTCATCATTGGAAAACGTTCTTCGGGGCGAAAACTCTCAAGGATCTTACCGCTGTTGA
GATCCAGTTCGATGTAACCCACTCGTGCACCCAACTGATCTTCAGCATCTTTTACTTTCACCAGCGTTTC
TGGGTGAGCAAAAACAGGAAGGCAAAATGCCGCAAAAAAGGGAATAAGGGCGACACGGAAATGTTGAATA
CTCATACTCTTCCTTTTTCAATATTATTGAAGCATTTATCAGGGTTATTGTCTCATGAGCGGATACATAT
TTGAATGTATTTAGAAAAATAAACAAATAGGGGTTCCGCGCACATTTCCCCGAAAAGTGCCACCTGACGT
CTAAGAAACCATTATTATCATGACATTAACCTATAAAAATAGGCGTATCACGAGGCCCTTTCGTCTTCAA
GAATTGCTAGCAATTGCTAGCAATTGCTAGCAATTCATACCAGATCACCGAAAACTGTCCTCCAAATGTG
TCCCCCTCACACTCCCAAATTCGCGGGCTTCTGCCTCTTAGACCACTCTACCCTATTCCCCACACTCACC
GGAGCCAAAGCCGCGGCCCTTCCGTTTCTTTGCT
