>Addgene plasmid #45850 | pLPCX-PECAMTS | addgene partial sequence | sequence record 65850 | CMV-F 5'-CGCAAATGGGCGGTAGGCGTG-3'
CTATATAAGCAGAGCTGGTTTAGTGAACCGTCAGATCCGCTAGCGCTACCGGACTCAGATCTCGAGCTCA
AGCTTAGGATGCAGCCGAGGTGGGCCCAAGGGGCCACGATGTGGCTTGGAGTCCTGCTGACCCTTCTGCT
CTGTTCAAGCCTTGAGGGTCAAGAAAACTCTTTCACAATCAACAGTGTTGACATGAAGAGCCTGCCGGAC
TGGACGGTGCAAAATGGGAAGAACCTGACCCTGCAGTGCTTCGCGGATGTCAGCACCACCTCTCACGTCA
AGCCTCAGCACCAGATGCTGTTCTATAAGGATGACGTGCTGTTTTACAACATCTCCTCCATGAAGAGCAC
AGAGAGTTATTTTATTCCTGAAGTCCGGATCTATGACTCAGGGACATATAAATGTACTGTGATTGTGAAC
AACAAAGAGAAAACCACTGCAGAGTACCAGCTGTTGGTGGAAGGAGTGCCCAGTCCCAGGGTGACACTGG
ACAAGAAAGAGGCCATCCAAGGTGGGATCGTGAGGGTCAACTGTTCTGTCCCAGAGGAAAAGGCCCCAAT
ACACTTCACAATTGAAAAACTTGAACTAAATGAAAAAATGGTCAAGCTGAAAAGAGAGAAGAACTCTCGA
GACCAGAATTTTGTGATACTGGAGTTCCCCGTTGAGGAACAGGACCGCGTTTTATCCTTCCGATGTCAAG
CTAGGATCATTTCTGGGATCCATATGCAGACCTCAGAATCTACCAAGAGTGAACTGGTCACCGTGACGGA
ATCCTTCTCTACACCCAAGTTCCACATCAGCCCCACCGGAATGATCATGGAAGGAGCTCAGCTCCACATT
AAGTGCACCATTCAAGTGACTCAC
