>Addgene plasmid #45850 | pLPCX-PECAMTS | addgene partial sequence | sequence record 65851 | EGFP_N
CCGGTGAACAGCTCCTCGCCCTTGCTCACCATAGCACCACCTGGACCTGCACCACCTGGACCTGCACCAC
CTGGACCTGCACCACCGGGCCCTGCACCACCTGGCCCTGCACCACCTGGCCCTGCACCACCTGGCCCTGC
ACCACCTGGCCCCTTGTACAGCTCGTCCATGCCGTCGGTGGAGTTGCGGGCCACGGCGCTCTCGTAAACG
GTCACCTTGTTGTAGTCCTTGTCGTGGTTCAGGATCTCGATGCGGTGGTCCACAAAGTGATAGTCGGGCA
GCTTCACCGCCTTCTTGGCCCTGTAGATGGTCTTGAAGTCAACGCGGTGGTGGCCGCCGCCCTCCAGCAG
CAGCTTGTGCTTGACGTCGCCCTTCAGCACGCCGTCGCGCACGTACATCCTCTCGGTGGAGGCGTCCCAG
CCGGTGGTCTTCTTCTGCATCACGGGGCCGTTGGGGGGGAAGTTCTCGCCCTTGAGGTGTATCTCGTAGA
TGAAGGAGTCCTCCTCCATGGAGATGTCGGACTTCACCTTCACGATGCCCTTGTCCTCGAAGGTCATGGT
GCGCTCCCAAGAGTAGCCCTCGGGGAAGGACTGCTTGAAGTAGTTGGGGATGTCGTCGGGGTACTTGGTG
AAGGCCCTGTTGCCGTAGGCGAACGCGGTGGTCAGAATGTCGTAGGAGAAGGGCAGGGGGGCTCCCTCCT
TCACCTCCAGGTTGATGGTGTTGGTGCCGTCGTAGGGCTTGCCCTCGCCCTCGCCCTCGATCACGAAGGC
GTGGCCATTCACGTTGCCCTCCATCTTCAGCTTGATCTTCATGTCGGGCTTGATTACGCCCATTGTGGTC
TCCTCGCCCTTGCTCACCATCTCGACAGCTTTCCGGACTTCACTGTACACTGTCTCTGTGTCCTTCTTTC
CTAGATCTTTGTGAGACTCAGCTGAGGACACTTGAACTTCCGTGTACTGCACGTCTGAGTTCA
