>Addgene plasmid #45850 | pLPCX-PECAMTS | addgene partial sequence | sequence record 67182 | pLPC-3 5'-CTTGCCAAACCTACAGGT-3'
CCCCTTTTTCTGGAGACTAAATAAAATCTTTTATTTTATCGATGTTTGGCCGAGGCGGCCGCTTGTCGAC
AGGCCTTAATGGCCTAACGAATTCCTAAGTTCCATCAAGGGAGCCTTCCGTTCTAGAGTATCTGCTTTCC
ACGGCATCAGGGACCGCGGCCGCCTTGTACAGCTCGTCCATGCCGAGAGTGATCCCGGCGGCGGTCACGA
ACTCCAGCAGGACCATGTGATCGCGCTTCTCGTTGGGGTCTTTGCTCAGTTTGGACTGGTAGCTCAGGTA
GTGGTTGTCGGGCAGCAGCACGGGGCCGTCGCCGATGGGGGTGTTCTGCTGGTAGTGGTCGGCGAGCTGC
ACGCCGCCGTCCTCGATGTTGTGGCGGATCTTGAAGTTGGCCTTGATGCCGTTCTTCTGCTTGTCGGCGG
TGATATAGACGTTGTGGCTGTTGTAGTTGTACTCCAGCTTGTGCCCCAGGATGTTGCCGTCCTCCTTGAA
GTCGATGCCCTTCAGCTCGATGCGGTTCACCAGGGTGTCGCCCTCGAACTTCACCTCGGCGCGGGTCTTG
TAGTTGCCGTCGTCCTTGAAGAAGATGGTGCGCTCCTGGACGTAGCCTTCGGGCATGGCGGACTTGAAGA
AGTCGTGCTGCTTCATGTGGTCGGGGTAGCGGGCGAAGCACTGCAGGCCGTAGCCCAGGGTGGTCACGAG
GGTGGGCCAGGGCACGGGCAGCTTGCCGGTGGTGCAGATCAGCTTCAGGGTCAGCTTGCCGTAGGTGGCA
TCGCCCTCGCCCTCGCCGGACACGCTGAACTTGTGGCCGTTTACGTCGCCGTCCAGCTCGACCAGGATGG
GCACCACCCCGGTGAACAGCTCCTCGCCCTTGCTCACCATAGCACCACCTGGACCTGCAC
